Addgene plasmid #186653: piwi_sgRNA
Purpose: piwi sgRNA plasmid
Depositing lab: Astrid Haase. Depositing organization: National Institute of Diabetes & Digestive & Kidney Diseases (NIDDK). Publication: Functional editing of endogenous genes through rapid selection of cell pools (Rapid generation of endogenously tagged genes in Drosophila ovarian somatic sheath cells). Meng Q, Stoyko D, Andrews CM, Konstantinidou P, Genzor P, O T, Elchert AR, Benner L, Sobti S, Katz EY, Haase AD. Nucleic Acids Res. 2022 May 27. pii: 6594084. doi: 10.1093/nar/gkac448. PubMed 35639929.
Backbone
  Vector backbone: pU6-BbsI-chiRNA
  Vector type: Insect Expression
Growth in bacteria
  Bacterial resistance: Ampicillin, 100 μg/mL
  Growth temperature: 37°C
  Growth strain: DH5alpha
  Copy number: High Copy
Gene/Insert
  Gene/Insert name: Piwi sgRNA Plasmid
  gRNA/shRNA sequence: GTAACAATGGCTGATGATCA
  Species: D. melanogaster (fly)
  Entrez Gene: piwi (a.k.a. Dmel_CG6122, CG6122, Dmel\CG6122, PIWI, Piwi)
  Cloning method: Unknown
  Sequencing primers: 5′ Unknown
Terms and licenses: Academic/Nonprofit Terms; Industry Terms: Not Available to Industry
Depositor comments: sgRNA sequenceGCGAGTGCCAAAAAGTAACAA, The corresponding genome sequence is: GCGAGTGCCAAAAAGTAACA. Please visit https://www.biorxiv.org/content/10.1101/2020.12.18.423517v1 for bioRxiv preprint.
How to cite: piwi_sgRNA was a gift from Astrid Haase (Addgene plasmid # 186653 ; http://n2t.net/addgene:186653 ; RRID:Addgene_186653)
