[The description below was written by a language model from this plasmid's Addgene catalogue record and pLannotate feature annotations shown in this document.]
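Description:
piwi_sgRNA is a small (about 3.5 kb) guide RNA expression plasmid for CRISPR/Cas9 editing of the Drosophila melanogaster piwi gene, built on the pU6-BbsI-chiRNA backbone and catalogued as an insect expression vector. The backbone is pBluescript-derived. It is propagated in E. coli at high copy from a ColE1/pUC-type origin and selected with ampicillin through the β-lactamase gene and its native promoter. It also retains an f1 phage origin, remnants of the lacZα/lac promoter-operator region, a short lacI fragment, and flanking T7 and T3 promoters around the split multiple cloning site. No marker for selection in insect cells is annotated.

The functional cassette sits within the former polylinker. A Drosophila U6-2 snRNA promoter, which is transcribed by RNA polymerase III, is followed by a gap of about 20 nt. This gap corresponds to the cloned piwi-targeting spacer. It leads directly into the Streptococcus pyogenes Cas9 guide RNA scaffold, so that a single chimeric sgRNA is produced in fly cells. Cas9 is not encoded on this plasmid and must be supplied separately.

The record is not fully consistent about the spacer: the guide sequence in the catalogue field differs from the one given in the depositor comments, which also note a slight difference from the genomic target. The actual guide should therefore be checked against the plasmid sequence. According to the associated publication, the plasmid belongs to a toolkit for rapid generation of endogenously tagged genes in Drosophila ovarian somatic sheath cells using selection of edited cell pools. In that setting it would direct Cas9 cleavage at the piwi locus.
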