Features (pLannotate 1.2.2; 15 found; start..end, strand, type, name):
    139..157     +  promoter       T7 promoter: promoter for bacteriophage T7 RNA polymerase
    166..210     -  misc_feature   MCS (fragment): pBluescript multiple cloning site
    211..610     +  promoter       dU6-2 promoter: RNA polymerase III promoter for Drosophila U6-2 snRNA (Das et al., 1987)
    631..706     +  misc_RNA       gRNA scaffold: guide RNA scaffold for the Streptococcus pyogenes CRISPR/Cas9 system
    712..775     -  misc_feature   MCS (fragment): pBluescript multiple cloning site
    788..806     -  promoter       T3 promoter: promoter for bacteriophage T3 RNA polymerase
    851..867     -  protein_bind   lac operator: The lac repressor binds to the lac operator to inhibit transcription in E. coli. This inhibition can be relieved by adding lactose or isopropyl-β-D-thiogalactopyranoside (IPTG). lac repressor encoded by lacI
    875..905     -  promoter       lac promoter: promoter for the E. coli lac operon
    920..941     -  protein_bind   CAP binding site: CAP binding activates transcription in the presence of cAMP. E. coli catabolite activator protein
    954..1046    -  CDS            lacI (fragment): lac repressor; lacI; The lac repressor binds to the lac operator to inhibit transcription in E. coli. This inhibition can be relieved by adding lactose or isopropyl-β-D-thiogalactopyranoside (IPTG).
   1229..1817    -  rep_origin     ori: high-copy-number ColE1/pMB1/pBR322/pUC origin of replication
   1988..2848    -  CDS            AmpR: β-lactamase; bla; confers resistance to ampicillin, carbenicillin, and related antibiotics
   2849..2953    -  promoter       AmpR promoter: bla
   3006..3434    -  rep_origin     f1 ori (sequence partly withheld): f1 bacteriophage origin of replication; arrow indicates direction of (+) strand synthesis
   3439..136     -  CDS            lacZα (fragment) (across the origin): LacZα fragment of β-galactosidase; lacZ fragment
>Addgene plasmid #186653 | piwi_sgRNA | addgene full sequence | sequence record 367527 | Addgene NGS Result
TGTTGGGAAGGGCGATCGGTGCGGGCCTCTTCGCTATTACGCCAGCTGGCGAAAGGGGGATGTGCTGCAA
GGCGATTAAGTTGGGTAACGCCAGGGTTTTCCCAGTCACGACGTTGTAAAACGACGGCCAGTGAATTGTA
ATACGACTCACTATAGGGCGAATTGGGTACCGGGCCCCCCCTCGAGGTCGACGGTATCGATAAGCTTGAT
GTTCGACTTGCAGCCTGAAATACGGCACGAGTAGGAAAAGCCGAGTCAAATGCCGAATGCAGAGTCTCAT
TACAGCACAATCAACTCAAGAAAAACTCGACACTTTTTTACCATTTGCACTTAAATCCTTTTTTATTCGT
TATGTATACTTTTTTTGGTCCCTAACCAAAACAAAACCAAACTCTCTTAGTCGTGCCTCTATATTTAAAA
CTATCAATTTATTATAGTCAATAAATCGAACTGTGTTTTCAACAAACGAACAATAGGACACTTTGATTCT
AAAGGAAATTTTGAAAATCTTAAGCAGAGGGTTCTTAAGACCATTTGCCAATTCTTATAATTCTCAACTG
CTCTTTCCTGATGTTGATCATTTATATAGGTATGTTTTCCTCAATACTTCGTAACAATGGCTGATGATCA
GTTTTAGAGCTAGAAATAGCAAGTTAAAATAAGGCTAGTCCGTTATCAACTTGAAAAAGTGGCACCGAGT
CGGTGCTTTTTTATCGAATTCCTGCAGCCCGGGGGATCCACTAGTTCTAGAGCGGCCGCCACCGCGGTGG
AGCTCCAGCTTTTGTTCCCTTTAGTGAGGGTTAATTTCGAGCTTGGCGTAATCATGGTCATAGCTGTTTC
CTGTGTGAAATTGTTATCCGCTCACAATTCCACACAACATACGAGCCGGAAGCATAAAGTGTAAAGCCTG
GGGTGCCTAATGAGTGAGCTAACTCACATTAATTGCGTTGCGCTCACTGCCCGCTTTCCAGTCGGGAAAC
CTGTCGTGCCAGCTGCATTAATGAATCGGCCAACGCGCGGGGAGAGGCGGTTTGCGTATTGGGCGCTCTT
CCGCTTCCTCGCTCACTGACTCGCTGCGCTCGGTCGTTCGGCTGCGGCGAGCGGTATCAGCTCACTCAAA
GGCGGTAATACGGTTATCCACAGAATCAGGGGATAACGCAGGAAAGAACATGTGAGCAAAAGGCCAGCAA
AAGGCCAGGAACCGTAAAAAGGCCGCGTTGCTGGCGTTTTTCCATAGGCTCCGCCCCCCTGACGAGCATC
ACAAAAATCGACGCTCAAGTCAGAGGTGGCGAAACCCGACAGGACTATAAAGATACCAGGCGTTTCCCCC
TGGAAGCTCCCTCGTGCGCTCTCCTGTTCCGACCCTGCCGCTTACCGGATACCTGTCCGCCTTTCTCCCT
TCGGGAAGCGTGGCGCTTTCTCATAGCTCACGCTGTAGGTATCTCAGTTCGGTGTAGGTCGTTCGCTCCA
AGCTGGGCTGTGTGCACGAACCCCCCGTTCAGCCCGACCGCTGCGCCTTATCCGGTAACTATCGTCTTGA
GTCCAACCCGGTAAGACACGACTTATCGCCACTGGCAGCAGCCACTGGTAACAGGATTAGCAGAGCGAGG
TATGTAGGCGGTGCTACAGAGTTCTTGAAGTGGTGGCCTAACTACGGCTACACTAGAAGAACAGTATTTG
GTATCTGCGCTCTGCTGAAGCCAGTTACCTTCGGAAAAAGAGTTGGTAGCTCTTGATCCGGCAAACAAAC
CACCGCTGGTAGCGGTGGTTTTTTTGTTTGCAAGCAGCAGATTACGCGCAGAAAAAAAGGATCTCAAGAA
GATCCTTTGATCTTTTCTACGGGGTCTGACGCTCAGTGGAACGAAAACTCACGTTAAGGGATTTTGGTCA
TGAGATTATCAAAAAGGATCTTCACCTAGATCCTTTTAAATTAAAAATGAAGTTTTAAATCAATCTAAAG
TATATATGAGTAAACTTGGTCTGACAGTTACCAATGCTTAATCAGTGAGGCACCTATCTCAGCGATCTGT
CTATTTCGTTCATCCATAGTTGCCTGACTCCCCGTCGTGTAGATAACTACGATACGGGAGGGCTTACCAT
CTGGCCCCAGTGCTGCAATGATACCGCGAGACCCACGCTCACCGGCTCCAGATTTATCAGCAATAAACCA
GCCAGCCGGAAGGGCCGAGCGCAGAAGTGGTCCTGCAACTTTATCCGCCTCCATCCAGTCTATTAATTGT
TGCCGGGAAGCTAGAGTAAGTAGTTCGCCAGTTAATAGTTTGCGCAACGTTGTTGCCATTGCTACAGGCA
TCGTGGTGTCACGCTCGTCGTTTGGTATGGCTTCATTCAGCTCCGGTTCCCAACGATCAAGGCGAGTTAC
ATGATCCCCCATGTTGTGCAAAAAAGCGGTTAGCTCCTTCGGTCCTCCGATCGTTGTCAGAAGTAAGTTG
GCCGCAGTGTTATCACTCATGGTTATGGCAGCACTGCATAATTCTCTTACTGTCATGCCATCCGTAAGAT
GCTTTTCTGTGACTGGTGAGTACTCAACCAAGTCATTCTGAGAATAGTGTATGCGGCGACCGAGTTGCTC
TTGCCCGGCGTCAATACGGGATAATACCGCGCCACATAGCAGAACTTTAAAAGTGCTCATCATTGGAAAA
CGTTCTTCGGGGCGAAAACTCTCAAGGATCTTACCGCTGTTGAGATCCAGTTCGATGTAACCCACTCGTG
CACCCAACTGATCTTCAGCATCTTTTACTTTCACCAGCGTTTCTGGGTGAGCAAAAACAGGAAGGCAAAA
TGCCGCAAAAAAGGGAATAAGGGCGACACGGAAATGTTGAATACTCATACTCTTCCTTTTTCAATATTAT
TGAAGCATTTATCAGGGTTATTGTCTCATGAGCGGATACATATTTGAATGTATTTAGAAAAATAAACAAA
TAGGGGTTCCGCGCACATTTCCCCGAAAAGTGCCACCTAAATTGTAAGCGTTAATATTTTGTTAAAATTC
GCGTTAAATTTTTGTTAAATCAGCTCATTTTTTAACCAATAGGCCGAAATCGGCAAAATCCCTTATAAAT
CAAAAGAATAGACCGAGATAGGGT
[37 nt withheld, positions 3105-3141]
AAAGAACGTGGACTCCAACGTCAAAGG
[49 nt withheld, positions 3169-3217]
T
[91 nt withheld, positions 3219-3309]
G
[124 nt withheld, positions 3311-3434]
CCCATTCGCCATTCAGGCTGCGCAAC
